>Addgene plasmid #138000 | pTJK299 | addgene full sequence | sequence record 274994 | Addgene NGS Result
TAATGTGAGTTAGCTCACTCATTAGGCACCCCAGGCTTTACACTTTATGCTTCCGGCTCGTATGTTGTGT
GGAATTGTGAGCGGATAACAATTTCACACAGGAAACAGCTATGACCATGATTACGCCAAGCGCGCAATTA
ACCCTCACTAAAGGGAACAAAAGCTGGAGCTGCAAGCTTGGCCATTGCATACGTTGTATCCATATCATAA
TATGTACATTTATATTGGCTCATGTCCAACATTACCGCCATGTTGACATTGATTATTGACTAGTTATTAA
TAGTAATCAATTACGGGGTCATTAGTTCATAGCCCATATATGGAGTTCCGCGTTACATAACTTACGGTAA
ATGGCCCGCCTGGCTGACCGCCCAACGACCCCCGCCCATTGACGTCAATAATGACGTATGTTCCCATAGT
AACGCCAATAGGGACTTTCCATTGACGTCAATGGGTGGAGTATTTACGGTAAACTGCCCACTTGGCAGTA
CATCAAGTGTATCATATGCCAAGTACGCCCCCTATTGACGTCAATGACGGTAAATGGCCCGCCTGGCATT
ATGCCCAGTACATGACCTTATGGGACTTTCCTACTTGGCAGTACATCTACGTATTAGTCATCGCTATTAC
CATGGTGATGCGGTTTTGGCAGTACATCAATGGGCGTGGATAGCGGTTTGACTCACGGGGATTTCCAAGT
CTCCACCCCATTGACGTCAATGGGAGTTTGTTTTGGCACCAAAATCAACGGGACTTTCCAAAATGTCGTA
ACAACTCCGCCCCATTGACGCAAATGGGCGGTAGGCGTGTACGGTGGGAGGTCTATATAAGCAGAGCTCG
TTTAGTGAACCGGGGTCTCTCTGGTTAGACCAGATCTGAGCCTGGGAGCTCTCTGGCTAACTAGGGAACC
CACTGCTTAAGCCTCAATAAAGCTTGCCTTGAGTGCTTCAAGTAGTGTGTGCCCGTCTGTTGTGTGACTC
TGGTAACTAGAGATCCCTCAGACCCTTTTAGTCAGTGTGGAAAATCTCTAGCAGTGGCGCCCGAACAGGG
ACTTGAAAGCGAAAGGGAAACCAGAGGAGCTCTCTCGACGCAGGACTCGGCTTGCTGAAGCGCGCACGGC
AAGAGGCGAGGGGCGGCGACTGGTGAGTACGCCAAAAATTTTGACTAGCGGAGGCTAGAAGGAGAGAGAT
GGGTGCGAGAGCGTCAGTATTAAGCGGGGGAGAATTAGATCGCGATGGGAAAAAATTCGGTTAAGGCCAG
GGGGAAAGAAAAAATATAAATTAAAACATATAGTATGGGCAAGCAGGGAGCTAGAACGATTCGCAGTTAA
TCCTGGCCTGTTAGAAACATCAGAAGGCTGTAGACAAATACTGGGACAGCTACAACCATCCCTTCAGACA
GGATCAGAAGAACTTAGATCATTATATAATACAGTAGCAACCCTCTATTGTGTGCATCAAAGGATAGAGA
TAAAAGACACCAAGGAAGCTTTAGACAAGATAGAGGAAGAGCAAAACAAAAGTAAGACCACCGCACAGCA
AGCGGCCGCTGATCTTCAGACCTGGAGGAGGAGATATGAGGGACAATTGGAGAAGTGAATTATATAAATA
TAAAGTAGTAAAAATTGAACCATTAGGAGTAGCACCCACCAAGGCAAAGAGAAGAGTGGTGCAGAGAGAA
AAAAGAGCAGTGGGAATAGGAGCTTTGTTCCTTGGGTTCTTGGGAGCAGCAGGAAGCACTATGGGCGCAG
CGTCAATGACGCTGACGGTACAGGCCAGACAATTATTGTCTGGTATAGTGCAGCAGCAGAACAATTTGCT
GAGGGCTATTGAGGCGCAACAGCATCTGTTGCAACTCACAGTCTGGGGCATCAAGCAGCTCCAGGCAAGA
ATCCTGGCTGTGGAAAGATACCTAAAGGATCAACAGCTCCTGGGGATTTGGGGTTGCTCTGGAAAACTCA
TTTGCACCACTGCTGTGCCTTGGAATGCTAGTTGGAGTAATAAATCTCTGGAACAGATTTGGAATCACAC
GACCTGGATGGAGTGGGACAGAGAAATTAACAATTACACAAGCTTAATACACTCCTTAATTGAAGAATCG
CAAAACCAGCAAGAAAAGAATGAACAAGAATTATTGGAATTAGATAAATGGGCAAGTTTGTGGAATTGGT
TTAACATAACAAATTGGCTGTGGTATATAAAATTATTCATAATGATAGTAGGAGGCTTGGTAGGTTTAAG
AATAGTTTTTGCTGTACTTTCTATAGTGAATAGAGTTAGGCAGGGATATTCACCATTATCGTTTCAGACC
CACCTCCCAACCCCGAGGGGACCCGACAGGCCCGAAGGAATAGAAGAAGAAGGTGGAGAGAGAGACAGAG
ACAGATCCATTCGATTAGTGAACGGATCTCGACGGTATCGATCTCGACACAAATGGCAGTATTCATCCAC
AATTTTAAAAGAAAAGGGGGGATTGGGGGGTACAGTGCAGGGGAAAGAATAGTAGACATAATAGCAACAG
ACATACAAACTAAAGAATTACAAAAACAAATTACAAAAATTCAAAATTTTCGGGTTTATTACAGGGACAG
CAGAGATCCAGTTTGGGTCGAGGATTCGTGAGGCTCCGGTGCCCGTCAGTGGGCAGAGCGCACATCGCCC
ACAGTCCCCGAGAAGTTGGGGGGAGGGGTCGGCAATTGAACCGGTGCCTAGAGAAGGTGGCGCGGGGTAA
ACTGGGAAAGTGATGTCGTGTACTGGCTCCGCCTTTTTCCCGAGGGTGGGGGAGAACCGTATATAAGTGC
AGTAGTCGCCGTGAACGTTCTTTTTCGCAACGGGTTTGCCGCCAGAACACAGGTAAGTGCCGTGTGTGGT
TCCCGCGGGCCTGGCCTCTTTACGGGTTATGGCCCTTGCGTGCCTTGAATTACTTCCACCTGGCTGCAGT
ACGTGATTCTTGATCCCGAGCTTCGGGTTGGAAGTGGGTGGGAGAGTTCGAGGCCTTGCGCTTAAGGAGC
CCCTTCGCCTCGTGCTTGAGTTGAGGCCTGGCCTGGGCGCTGGGGCCGCCGCGTGCGAATCTGGTGGCAC
CTTCGCGCCTGTCTCGCTGCTTTCGATAAGTCTCTAGCCATTTAAAATTTTTGATGACCTGCTGCGACGC
TTTTTTTCTGGCAAGATAGTCTTGTAAATGCGGGCCAAGATCTGCACACTGGTATTTCGGTTTTTGGGGC
CGCGGGCGGCGACGGGGCCCGTGCGTCCCAGCGCACATGTTCGGCGAGGCGGGGCCTGCGAGCGCGGCCA
CCGAGAATCGGACGGGGGTAGTCTCAAGCTGGCCGGCCTGCTCTGGTGCCTGGCCTCGCGCCGCCGTGTA
TCGCCCCGCCCTGGGCGGCAAGGCTGGCCCGGTCGGCACCAGTTGCGTGAGCGGAAAGATGGCCGCTTCC
CGGCCCTGCTGCAGGGAGCTCAAAATGGAGGACGCGGCGCTCGGGAGAGCGGGCGGGTGAGTCACCCACA
CAAAGGAAAAGGGCCTTTCCGTCCTCAGCCGTCGCTTCATGTGACTCCACGGAGTACCGGGCGCCGTCCA
GGCACCTCGATTAGTTCTCGAGCTTTTGGAGTACGTCGTCTTTAGGTTGGGGGGAGGGGTTTTATGCGAT
GGAGTTTCCCCACACTGAGTGGGTGGAGACTGAAGTTAGGCCAGCTTGGCACTTGATGTAATTCTCCTTG
GAATTTGCCCTTTTTGAGTTTGGATCTTGGTTCATTCTCAAGCCTCAGACAGTGGTTCAAAGTTTTTTTC
TTCCATTTCAGGTGTCGTGAGCTAGCCCACCATGTCGATGCTGCCGTCGTTTGGCTTTACGCAGGAGCAA
GTGGCGTGCGTGTGCGAGGTTCTGCAGCAAGGCGGAAACCTGGAGCGCCTGGGCAGGTTCCTGTGGTCAC
TGCCCGCCTGCGACCACCTGCACAAGAACGAGAGCGTACTCAAGGCCAAGGCGGTGGTCGCCTTCCACCG
CGGCAACTTCCGTGAGCTCTACAAGATCCTGGAGAGCCACCAGTTCTCGCCTCACAACCACCCCAAACTG
CAGCAACTGTGGCTGAAGGCGCATTACGTGGAGGCCGAGAAGCTGCGCGGCCGACCCCTGGGCGCCGTGG
GCAAATATCGGGTGCGCCGAAAATTTCCACTGCCGCGCACCATCTGGGACGGCGAGGAGACCAGCTACTG
C
[150 nt withheld, positions 4202-4351]
GCCGCGGAGGCCAAGGAAAGGGAGAACACCGAAAACAATAACTCCTCCTCCAACAAGCAGAACCAACTCT
CTCCTCTGGAAGGGGGCAAGCCGCTCATGTCCAGCTCAGAAGAGGAATTCTCACCTCCCCAAAGTCCAGA
CCAGAACTCGGTCCTTCTGCTGCAGGGCAATATGGGCCACGCCAGGAGCTCAAACTATTCTCTCCCGGGC
TTAACAGCCTCGCAGCCCAGTCACGGCCTGCAGACCCACCAGCATCAGCTCCAAGACTCTCTGCTCGGCC
CCCTCACCTCCAGTCTGGTGGACTTGGGGTCCTAACCGGTGTCGACGGATCCCCCGGGCTGCAGGAATTC
GCGCCGGGTTTTGGCGCCTCCCGCGGGCGCCCCCCTCCTCACGGCGAGCGCTGCCACGTCAGACGAAGGG
CGCAGCGAGCGTCCTGATCCTTCCGCCCGGACGCTCAGGACAGCGGCCCGCTGCTCATAAGACTCGGCCT
TAGAACCCCAGTATCAGCAGAAGGACATTTTAGGACGGGACTTGGGTGACTCTAGGGCACTGGTTTTCTT
TCCAGAGAGCGGAACAGGCGAGGAAAAGTAGTCCCTTCTCGGCGATTCTGCGGAGGGATCTCCGTGGGGC
GGTGAACGCCGATGATTATATAAGGACGCGCCGGGTGTGGCACAGCTAGTTCCGTCGCAGCCGGGATTTG
GGTCGCGGTTCTTGTTTGTGGATCGCTGTGATCGTCACTTGGTGAGTAGCGGGCTGCTGGGCTGGCCGGG
GCTTTCGTGGCCGCCGGGCCGCTCGGTGGGACGGAAGCGTGTGGAGAGACCGCCAAGGGCTGTAGTCTGG
GTCCGCGAGCAAGGTTGCCCTGAACTGGGGGTTGGGGGGAGCGCAGCAAAATGGCGGCTGTTCCCGAGTC
TTGAATGGAAGACGCTTGTGAGGCGGGCTGTGAGGTCGTTGAAACAAGGTGGGGGGCATGGTGGGCGGCA
AGAACCCAAGGTCTTGAGGCCTTCGCTAATGCGGGAAAGCTCTTATTCGGGTGAGATGGGCTGGGGCACC
ATCTGGGGACCCTGACGTGAAGTTTGTCACTGACTGGAGAACTCGGTTTGTCGTCTGTTGCGGGGGCGGC
AGTTATGGCGGTGCCGTTGGGCAGTGCACCCGTACCTTTGGGAGCGCGCGCCCTCGTCGTGTCGTGACGT
CACCCGTTCTGTTGGCTTATAATGCAGGGTGGGGCCACCTGCCGGTAGGTGTGCGGTAGGCTTTTCTCCG
TCGCAGGACGCAGGGTTCGGGCCTAGGGTAGGCTCTCCTGAATCGACAGGCGCCGGACCTCTGGTGAGGG
GAGGGATAAGTGAGGCGTCAGTTTCTTTGGTCGGTTTTATGTACCTATCTTCTTAAGTAGCTGAAGCTCC
GGTTTTGAACTATGCGCTCGGGGTTGGCGAGTGTGTTTTGTGAAGTTTTTTAGGCACCTTTTGAAATGTA
ATCATTTGGGTCAATATGTAATTTTCAGTGTTAGACTAGTAAATTGTCCGCTAAATTCTGGCCGTTTTTG
GCTTTTTTGTTAGACCTCGAGATGGTGAGCAAGGGCGAGGAGCTGTTCACCGGGGTGGTGCCCATCCTGG
TCGAGCTGGACGGCGACGTAAACGGCCACAAGTTCAGCGTGTCCGGCGAGGGCGAGGGCGATGCCACCTA
CGGCAAGCTGACCCTGAAGTTCATCTGCACCACCGGCAAGCTGCCCGTGCCCTGGCCCACCCTCGTGACC
ACCCTGACCTACGGCGTGCAGTGCTTCAGCCGCTACCCCGACCACATGAAGCAGCACGACTTCTTCAAGT
CCGCCATGCCCGAAGGCTACGTCCAGGAGCGCACCATCTTCTTCAAGGACGACGGCAACTACAAGACCCG
CGCCGAGGTGAAGTTCGAGGGCGACACCCTGGTGAACCGCATCGAGCTGAAGGGCATCGACTTCAAGGAG
GACGGCAACATCCTGGGGCACAAGCTGGAGTACAACTACAACAGCCACAACGTCTATATCATGGCCGACA
AGCAGAAGAACGGCATCAAGGTGAACTTCAAGATCCGCCACAACATCGAGGACGGCAGCGTGCAGCTCGC
CGACCACTACCAGCAGAACACCCCCATCGGCGACGGCCCCGTGCTGCTGCCCGACAACCACTACCTGAGC
ACCCAGTCCGCCCTGAGCAAAGACCCCAACGAGAAGCGCGATCACATGGTCCTGCTGGAGTTCGTGACCG
CCGCCGGGATCACTCTCGGCATGGACGAGCTGTACAAGTAAGGATATCGGTACCGCATGCGTTTAAACTC
AACCTCTGGATTACAAAATTTGTGAAAGATTGACTGGTATTCTTAACTATGTTGCTCCTTTTACGCTATG
TGGATACGCTGCTTTAATGCCTTTGTATCATGCTATTGCTTCCCGTATGGCTTTCATTTTCTCCTCCTTG
TATAAATCCTGGTTGCTGTCTCTTTATGAGGAGTTGTGGCCCGTTGTCAGGCAACGTGGCGTGGTGTGCA
CTGTGTTTGCTGACGCAACCCCCACTGGTTGGGGCATTGCCACCACCTGTCAGCTCCTTTCCGGGACTTT
CGCTTTCCCCCTCCCTATTGCCACGGCGGAACTCATCGCCGCCTGCCTTGCCCGCTGCTGGACAGGGGCT
CGGCTGTTGGGCACTGACAATTCCGTGGTGTTGTCGGGGAAATCATCGTCCTTTCCTTGGCTGCTCGCCT
GTGTTGCCACCTGGATTCTGCGCGGGACGTCCTTCTGCTACGTCCCTTCGGCCCTCAATCCAGCGGACCT
TCCTTCCCGCGGCCTGCTGCCGGCTCTGCGGCCTCTTCCGCGTCTTCGCCTTCGCCCTCAGACGAGTCGG
ATCTCCCTTTGGGCCGCCTCCCCGCACTTTAAGACCAATGACTTACAAGGCAGCTGTAGATCTTAGCCAC
TTTTTAAAAGAAAAGGGGGGACTGGAAGGGCTAATTCACTCCCAACGAAGACAAGATCTGCTTTTTGCTT
GTACTGGGTCTCTCTGGTTAGACCAGATCTGAGCCTGGGAGCTCTCTGGCTAACTAGGGAACCCACTGCT
TAAGCCTCAATAAAGCTTGCCTTGAGTGCTTCAAGTAGTGTGTGCCCGTCTGTTGTGTGACTCTGGTAAC
TAGAGATCCCTCAGACCCTTTTAGTCAGTGTGGAAAATCTCTAGCAGTAGTAGTTCATGTCATCTTATTA
TTCAGTATTTATAACTTGCAAAGAAATGAATATCAGAGAGTGAGAGGAACTTGTTTATTGCAGCTTATAA
TGGTTACAAATAAAGCAATAGCATCACAAATTTCACAAATAAAGCATTTTTTTCACTGCATTCTAGTTGT
GGTTTGTCCAAACTCATCAATGTATCTTATCATGTCTGGCTCTAGCTATCCCGCCCCTAACTCCGCCCAT
CCCGCCCCTAACTCCGCCCAGTTCCGCCCATTCTCCGCCCCATGGCTGACTAATTTTTTTTATTTATGCA
GAGGCCGAGGCCGCCTCGGCCTCTGAGCTATTCCAGAAGTAGTGAGGAGGCTTTTTTGGAGGCCTAGGGA
CGTACCCAATTCGCCCTATAGTGAGTCGTATTACGCGCGCTCACTGGCCGTCGTTTTACAACGTCGTGAC
TGGGAAAACCCTGGCGTTACCCAACTTAATCGCCTTGCAGCACATCCCCCTTTCGCCAGCTGGCGTAATA
GCGAAGAGGCCCGCACCGATCGCCCTTCCCAACAGTTGCGCAGCCTGAATGGCGAATGGG
[124 nt withheld, positions 8122-8245]
C
[91 nt withheld, positions 8247-8337]
A
[49 nt withheld, positions 8339-8387]
CCTTTGACGTTGGAGTCCACGTTCTTT
[37 nt withheld, positions 8415-8451]
ACCCTATCTCGGTCTATTCTTTTGATTTATAAGGGATTTTGCCGATTTCGGCCTATTGGTTAAAAAATGA
GCTGATTTAACAAAAATTTAACGCGAATTTTAACAAAATATTAACGCTTACAATTTAGGTGGCACTTTTC
GGGGAAATGTGCGCGGAACCCCTATTTGTTTATTTTTCTAAATACATTCAAATATGTATCCGCTCATGAG
ACAATAACCCTGATAAATGCTTCAATAATATTGAAAAAGGAAGAGTATGAGTATTCAACATTTCCGTGTC
GCCCTTATTCCCTTTTTTGCGGCATTTTGCCTTCCTGTTTTTGCTCACCCAGAAACGCTGGTGAAAGTAA
AAGATGCTGAAGATCAGTTGGGTGCACGAGTGGGTTACATCGAACTGGATCTCAACAGCGGTAAGATCCT
TGAGAGTTTTCGCCCCGAAGAACGTTTTCCAATGATGAGCACTTTTAAAGTTCTGCTATGTGGCGCGGTA
TTATCCCGTATTGACGCCGGGCAAGAGCAACTCGGTCGCCGCATACACTATTCTCAGAATGACTTGGTTG
AGTACTCACCAGTCACAGAAAAGCATCTTACGGATGGCATGACAGTAAGAGAATTATGCAGTGCTGCCAT
AACCATGAGTGATAACACTGCGGCCAACTTACTTCTGACAACGATCGGAGGACCGAAGGAGCTAACCGCT
TTTTTGCACAACATGGGGGATCATGTAACTCGCCTTGATCGTTGGGAACCGGAGCTGAATGAAGCCATAC
CAAACGACGAGCGTGACACCACGATGCCTGTAGCAATGGCAACAACGTTGCGCAAACTATTAACTGGCGA
ACTACTTACTCTAGCTTCCCGGCAACAATTAATAGACTGGATGGAGGCGGATAAAGTTGCAGGACCACTT
CTGCGCTCGGCCCTTCCGGCTGGCTGGTTTATTGCTGATAAATCTGGAGCCGGTGAGCGTGGGTCTCGCG
GTATCATTGCAGCACTGGGGCCAGATGGTAAGCCCTCCCGTATCGTAGTTATCTACACGACGGGGAGTCA
GGCAACTATGGATGAACGAAATAGACAGATCGCTGAGATAGGTGCCTCACTGATTAAGCATTGGTAACTG
TCAGACCAAGTTTACTCATATATACTTTAGATTGATTTAAAACTTCATTTTTAATTTAAAAGGATCTAGG
TGAAGATCCTTTTTGATAATCTCATGACCAAAATCCCTTAACGTGAGTTTTCGTTCCACTGAGCGTCAGA
CCCCGTAGAAAAGATCAAAGGATCTTCTTGAGATCCTTTTTTTCTGCGCGTAATCTGCTGCTTGCAAACA
AAAAAACCACCGCTACCAGCGGTGGTTTGTTTGCCGGATCAAGAGCTACCAACTCTTTTTCCGAAGGTAA
CTGGCTTCAGCAGAGCGCAGATACCAAATACTGTTCTTCTAGTGTAGCCGTAGTTAGGCCACCACTTCAA
GAACTCTGTAGCACCGCCTACATACCTCGCTCTGCTAATCCTGTTACCAGTGGCTGCTGCCAGTGGCGAT
AAGTCGTGTCTTACCGGGTTGGACTCAAGACGATAGTTACCGGATAAGGCGCAGCGGTCGGGCTGAACGG
GGGGTTCGTGCACACAGCCCAGCTTGGAGCGAACGACCTACACCGAACTGAGATACCTACAGCGTGAGCT
ATGAGAAAGCGCCACGCTTCCCGAAGGGAGAAAGGCGGACAGGTATCCGGTAAGCGGCAGGGTCGGAACA
GGAGAGCGCACGAGGGAGCTTCCAGGGGGAAACGCCTGGTATCTTTATAGTCCTGTCGGGTTTCGCCACC
TCTGACTTGAGCGTCGATTTTTGTGATGCTCGTCAGGGGGGCGGAGCCTATGGAAAAACGCCAGCAACGC
GGCCTTTTTACGGTTCCTGGCCTTTTGCTGGCCTTTTGCTCACATGTTCTTTCCTGCGTTATCCCCTGAT
TCTGTGGATAACCGTATTACCGCCTTTGAGTGAGCTGATACCGCTCGCCGCAGCCGAACGACCGAGCGCA
GCGAGTCAGTGAGCGAGGAAGCGGAAGAGCGCCCAATACGCAAACCGCCTCTCCCCGCGCGTTGGCCGAT
TCATTAATGCAGCTGGCACGACAGGTTTCCCGACTGGAAAGCGGGCAGTGAGCGCAACGCAAT
Features (pLannotate 1.2.2; 29 found; start..end, strand, type, name):
      1..22      +  protein_bind   CAP binding site: CAP binding activates transcription in the presence of cAMP. E. coli catabolite activator protein
     37..67      +  promoter       lac promoter: promoter for the E. coli lac operon
     75..91      +  protein_bind   lac operator: The lac repressor binds to the lac operator to inhibit transcription in E. coli. This inhibition can be relieved by adding lactose or isopropyl-β-D-thiogalactopyranoside (IPTG). lac repressor encoded by lacI
    136..154     +  promoter       T3 promoter: promoter for bacteriophage T3 RNA polymerase
    255..634     +  enhancer       CMV enhancer: human cytomegalovirus immediate early enhancer
    635..838     +  promoter       CMV promoter: human cytomegalovirus (CMV) immediate early promoter
    853..1033    +  LTR            5' LTR (truncated): truncated 5' long terminal repeat (LTR) from HIV-1
   1080..1205    +  misc_feature   HIV-1 Ψ: packaging signal of human immunodeficiency virus type 1
   1189..1552    +  CDS            HIV-1 gag (fragment): gag protein from human immunodeficiency virus 1; gag
   1698..1931    +  misc_feature   RRE: The Rev response element (RRE) of HIV-1 allows for Rev-dependent mRNA export from the nucleus to the cytoplasm.
   2308..2408    +  CDS            Rev (fragment): human immunodeficiency virus 1 (HIV-1) Rev protein; rev; enhances nuclear export of unspliced and incompletely spliced viral mRNAs
   2453..2570    +  misc_feature   cPPT/CTS: central polypurine tract and central termination sequence of HIV-1
   2622..3800    +  promoter       EF-1α promoter: strong constitutive promoter for human elongation factor EF-1α
   3812..4663    +  CDS            SIX1 (sequence partly withheld): SIX1_HUMAN - Experimental evidence at protein level: Swiss-Prot protein existence level 1. Transcription factor that is involved in the regulation of cell proliferation, apoptosis and embryonic development (By similarity). Plays an important role in the development of several organs, including kidney, muscle and inner ear (By similarity). Depending on context, functions as transcriptional repressor or activator (By similarity). Lacks an activation domain, and requires interaction with EYA family members for transcription activation (PubMed:15141091). Mediates nuclear translocation of EYA1 and
   4678..4702    +  misc_feature   MCS (fragment): pBluescript multiple cloning site
   4701..5906    +  promoter       UbC promoter: human ubiquitin C promoter
   5913..6632    +  CDS            EGFP: the original enhanced GFP (Yang et al., 1996) mammalian codon-optimized
   6660..7246    +  misc_feature   WPRE: woodchuck hepatitis virus posttranscriptional regulatory element
   7293..7312    +  misc_feature   cPPT/CTS (fragment): central polypurine tract and central termination sequence of HIV-1
   7314..7547    +  LTR            3' LTR (ΔU3): self-inactivating 3' long terminal repeat (LTR) from HIV-1
   7619..7740    +  polyA_signal   SV40 poly(A) signal: SV40 polyadenylation signal
   7780..7915    +  rep_origin     SV40 ori: SV40 origin of replication
   7936..7954    -  promoter       T7 promoter: promoter for bacteriophage T7 RNA polymerase
   7962..8117    +  CDS            lacZα (fragment): LacZα fragment of β-galactosidase; lacZ fragment
   8122..8550    +  rep_origin     f1 ori (sequence partly withheld): f1 bacteriophage origin of replication; arrow indicates direction of (+) strand synthesis
   8603..8707    +  promoter       AmpR promoter: bla
   8708..9568    +  CDS            AmpR: β-lactamase; bla; confers resistance to ampicillin, carbenicillin, and related antibiotics
   9739..10327   +  rep_origin     ori: high-copy-number ColE1/pMB1/pBR322/pUC origin of replication
  10510..10602   +  CDS            lacI (fragment): lac repressor; lacI; The lac repressor binds to the lac operator to inhibit transcription in E. coli. This inhibition can be relieved by adding lactose or isopropyl-β-D-thiogalactopyranoside (IPTG).
