[The description below was written by a language model from this plasmid's Addgene catalogue record and pLannotate feature annotations shown in this document.]
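Description:
pTJK299 is a 10.6 kb lentiviral transfer plasmid built on the pWCC43 backbone for expressing human SIX1 in mammalian cells, with a separate GFP marker. In bacteria it is maintained through a high-copy ColE1/pUC-type origin and selected with ampicillin via the β-lactamase gene. The backbone also carries an f1 origin, an SV40 origin and remnants of a pBluescript-type cloning vector (lac promoter/operator, T3 and T7 promoters, and lacZα and lacI fragments). The recommended growth strains are the kind commonly chosen to limit recombination between the LTR repeats.

The viral portion has a self-inactivating, HIV-1-derived layout. A CMV enhancer/promoter replaces the U3 region upstream of a truncated 5' LTR, which allows Tat-independent transcription of the genomic RNA in packaging cells. This is followed by the Ψ packaging signal with a gag fragment, the Rev response element for nuclear export of the unspliced RNA, and the cPPT/CTS, which aids nuclear import of the reverse-transcribed genome. The payload consists of two independent expression units in the same orientation. The EF-1α promoter drives the unmutated human SIX1 coding sequence, cloned between NheI and SalI sites, with no tags annotated. The human ubiquitin C promoter then drives EGFP. A WPRE downstream of EGFP enhances transcript stability and expression, and the ΔU3 3' LTR plus an SV40 polyadenylation signal end the cassette.

SIX1 is a homeodomain transcription factor that acts with EYA cofactors in proliferation and organ development. The vector allows stable SIX1 overexpression after transduction, and GFP fluorescence identifies or allows sorting of transduced cells.
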