Addgene plasmid #138000: pTJK299
Purpose: SIX1 expression. Vector also expresses GFP under control of hUBC promoter
Depositing lab: Tami Kingsbury. Depositing organization: University of Maryland, Baltimore.
Backbone
  Vector backbone: pWCC43
  Vector type: Lentiviral
Growth in bacteria
  Bacterial resistance: Ampicillin, 100 μg/mL
  Growth temperature: 37°C
  Growth strain: NEB Stable ; Stellar Cells
  Copy number: Unknown
Gene/Insert
  Gene/Insert name: SIX1
  Species: H. sapiens (human)
  Mutation: None
  Entrez Gene: SIX1 (a.k.a. BOS3, DFNA23, TIP39)
  Cloning method: Restriction Enzyme; 5′ cloning site Nhe1 (unknown if destroyed); 3′ cloning site Sal1 (unknown if destroyed)
  Sequencing primers: 5′ TTCATTCTCAAGCCTCAGAC; 3′ GGACGCTCGCTGCGCCCTTCG
Terms and licenses: Academic/Nonprofit Terms; Industry Terms: Not Available to Industry
How to cite: pTJK299 was a gift from Tami Kingsbury (Addgene plasmid # 138000 ; http://n2t.net/addgene:138000 ; RRID:Addgene_138000)
