>Addgene plasmid #138000 | pTJK299 | depositor partial sequence | sequence record 266484 | SIX1
ATGTCGATGCTGCCGTCGTTTGGCTTTACGCAGGAGCAAGTGGCGTGCGTGTGCGAGGTTCTGCAGCAAG
GCGGAAACCTGGAGCGCCTGGGCAGGTTCCTGTGGTCACTGCCCGCCTGCGACCACCTGCACAAGAACGA
GAGCGTACTCAAGGCCAAGGCGGTGGTCGCCTTCCACCGCGGCAACTTCCGTGAGCTCTACAAGATCCTG
GAGAGCCACCAGTTCTCGCCTCACAACCACCCCAAACTGCAGCAACTGTGGCTGAAGGCGCATTACGTGG
AGGCCGAGAAGCTGCGCGGCCGACCCCTGGGCGCCGTGGGCAAATATCGGGTGCGCCGAAAATTTCCACT
GCCGCGCACCATCTGGGACGGCGAGGAGACCAGCTACTGC
[150 nt withheld, positions 391-540]
GCCGCGGAGGCCAAGGAAAGGGAGAACACCGAAAACAATAACTCCTCCTCCAACAAGCAGAACCAACTCT
CTCCTCTGGAAGGGGGCAAGCCGCTCATGTCCAGCTCAGAAGAGGAATTCTCACCTCCCCAAAGTCCAGA
CCAGAACTCGGTCCTTCTGCTGCAGGGCAATATGGGCCACGCCAGGAGCTCAAACTATTCTCTCCCGGGC
TTAACAGCCTCGCAGCCCAGTCACGGCCTGCAGACCCACCAGCATCAGCTCCAAGACTCTCTGCTCGGCC
CCCTCACCTCCAGTCTGGTGGACTTGGGGTCCTAA
